Addgene plasmid #49349: pMPRA1
Purpose: (Empty Backbone) Basic backbone for transient transfection of Massively Parallel Reporter Assay (MPRA) libraries
Depositing lab: Tarjei Mikkelsen. Depositing organization: Broad Institute. Publication: Massively parallel reporter assays in cultured Mammalian cells. Melnikov A, Zhang X, Rogov P, Wang L, Mikkelsen TS. J Vis Exp. 2014 Aug 17;(90). doi: 10.3791/51719. PubMed 25177895.
Backbone
  Vector backbone: pGL4
  Backbone manufacturer: Promega
  Backbone size (bp): 4238
  Vector type: Mammalian Expression
Growth in bacteria
  Bacterial resistance: Chloramphenicol and Ampicillin, 25 & 100 μg/mL
  Growth temperature: 37°C
  Growth strain: ccdB Survival
  Copy number: High Copy
Resource information
  A portion of this plasmid was derived from a plasmid made by: cat-ccdB insert was PCA cloned from pLenti obtained from Addgene
Terms and licenses: Academic/Nonprofit Terms; Industry Terms: Not Available to Industry
How to cite: pMPRA1 was a gift from Tarjei Mikkelsen (Addgene plasmid # 49349 ; http://n2t.net/addgene:49349 ; RRID:Addgene_49349)
