[The description below was written by a language model from this plasmid's Addgene catalogue record and pLannotate feature annotations shown in this document.]
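Description:
pMPRA1 is an empty mammalian-expression backbone derived from the Promega pGL4 series, intended as the recipient vector for building Massively Parallel Reporter Assay (MPRA) libraries that are delivered to cultured cells by transient transfection. It is about 4.2 kb. The two sequence records, a long-read result and an earlier reference sequence, differ by only a few bases and give the same feature map. The plasmid replicates in E. coli from a high-copy ColE1/pUC-type origin and carries a β-lactamase gene for ampicillin selection.

The cloning position is occupied by a placeholder cassette that the record says was amplified from a pLenti plasmid. It consists of a chloramphenicol acetyltransferase gene with its bacterial promoter elements, a ccdA fragment and the intact ccdB toxin gene, all flanked by attR1 and attR2 Gateway sites. Because CcdB poisons DNA gyrase, the empty vector has to be maintained in a ccdB-tolerant strain under combined chloramphenicol and ampicillin selection. Replacing the cassette with library inserts removes the toxin, which gives counter-selection against uncut or religated backbone in ordinary strains. The record does not state how inserts are introduced, for example by restriction cloning or by recombination at the attR sites.

Upstream of the cassette lie a synthetic poly(A) signal and the human α2-globin RNA polymerase II pause site. These pGL4 elements suppress read-through transcription from the backbone into the reporter region. An SV40 poly(A) signal lies downstream, though it is annotated on the minus strand. No mammalian promoter or reporter gene is annotated, so these would have to arrive with the cloned library elements. The short large T antigen and TcR matches appear to be residual fragments with no functional role.
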