Features (pLannotate 1.2.2; 15 found; start..end, strand, type, name):
     40..164     +  protein_bind   attR1: mutant version of attR; recombination site for the Gateway® LR reaction LR Clonase™
    189..219     +  promoter       lac UV5 promoter: E. coli lac promoter with an "up" mutation
    243..272     +  promoter       cat promoter (fragment): promoter of the E. coli cat gene encoding chloramphenicol acetyltransferase
    273..932     +  CDS            CmR: chloramphenicol acetyltransferase; cat; confers resistance to chloramphenicol
   1111..1269    +  CDS            ccdA (fragment): CCDA_ECO57 - Also known as H, letA. Experimental evidence at protein level: Swiss-Prot protein existence level 1. Antitoxin component of a type II toxin-antitoxin (TA) system which inhibits the post-segregational killing (PSK) of plasmid-free cells, also referred to as a plasmid addiction system. Binds to and blocks the activity of CcdB; will also remove bound CcdB protein from the CcdB-GyrA complex by forming a CcdA-CcdB complex, a process termed rejuvenation. Functions as a transcriptional corepressor for the ccdAB operon, repression also requires CcdB (By similarity). From Escherichia coli
   1274..1576    +  CDS            ccdB: CCDB_ECOLI - Also known as G, letB, letD. Experimental evidence at protein level: Swiss-Prot protein existence level 1. Toxic component of a type II toxin-antitoxin (TA) system, functioning in plasmid maintainence. Responsible for the post- segregational killing (PSK) of plasmid-free cells, also referred to as a plasmid addiction system. Half-life of over 2 hours. Cell killing by CcdB is accompanied by filamentation, defects in chromosome and plasmid segregation, defects in cell division, formation of anucleate cells, decreased DNA synthesis and plasmid loss. Interferes with the activity of DN
   1620..1744    -  protein_bind   attR2: mutant version of attR; recombination site for the Gateway® LR reaction LR Clonase™
   1798..1919    -  polyA_signal   SV40 poly(A) signal: SV40 polyadenylation signal
   1942..2010    -  CDS            large T antigen (fragment): large T antigen from SV40 (simian virus 40)
   2026..2158    +  CDS            TcR (fragment): tetracycline efflux protein; tet; confers resistance to tetracycline
   2338..2926    -  rep_origin     ori: high-copy-number ColE1/pMB1/pBR322/pUC origin of replication
   3126..3986    -  CDS            AmpR: β-lactamase confers resistance to ampicillin, carbenicillin, and related antibiotics
   3987..4028    -  promoter       AmpR promoter (fragment): bla
   4091..4139    +  polyA_signal   poly(A) signal: synthetic polyadenylation signal
   4153..4244    +  misc_feature   pause site: RNA polymerase II transcriptional pause signal from the human α2 globin gene
>Addgene plasmid #49349 | pMPRA1 | addgene full sequence | sequence record 451373 | Addgene Long Read Sequencing Result
GGCCTAACTGGCCAGTGTGGTGGAATTCTGCAGATATCAACAAGTTTGTACAAAAAAGCTGAACGAGAAA
CGTAAAATGATATAAATATCAATATATTAAATTAGATTTTGCATAAAAAACAGACTACATAATACTGTAA
AACACAACATATCCAGTCACTATGGCGGCCGCATTAGGCACCCCAGGCTTTACACTTTATGCTTCCGGCT
CGTATAATGTGTGGATTTTGAGTTAGGATCCGTCGAGATTTTCAGGAGCTAAGGAAGCTAAAATGGAGAA
AAAAATCACTGGATATACCACCGTTGATATATCCCAATGGCATCGTAAAGAACATTTTGAGGCATTTCAG
TCAGTTGCTCAATGTACCTATAACCAGACCGTTCAGCTGGATATTACGGCCTTTTTAAAGACCGTAAAGA
AAAATAAGCACAAGTTTTATCCGGCCTTTATTCACATTCTTGCCCGCCTGATGAATGCTCATCCGGAATT
CCGTATGGCAATGAAAGACGGTGAGCTGGTGATATGGGATAGTGTTCACCCTTGTTACACCGTTTTCCAT
GAGCAAACTGAAACGTTTTCATCGCTCTGGAGTGAATACCACGACGATTTCCGGCAGTTTCTACACATAT
ATTCGCAAGATGTGGCGTGTTACGGTGAAAACCTGGCCTATTTCCCTAAAGGGTTTATTGAGAATATGTT
TTTCGTCTCAGCCAATCCCTGGGTGAGTTTCACCAGTTTTGATTTAAACGTGGCCAATATGGACAACTTC
TTCGCCCCCGTTTTCACCATGGGCAAATATTATACGCAAGGCGACAAGGTGCTGATGCCGCTGGCGATTC
AGGTTCATCATGCCGTTTGTGATGGCTTCCATGTCGGCAGAATGCTTAATGAATTACAACAGTACTGCGA
TGAGTGGCAGGGCGGGGCGTAAAGATCTGGATCCGGCTTACTAAAAGCCAGATAACAGTATGCGTATTTG
CGCGCTGATTTTTGCGGTATAAGAATATATACTGATATGTATACCCGAAGTATGTCAAAAAGAGGTATGC
TATGAAGCAGCGTATTACAGTGACAGTTGACAGCGACAGCTATCAGTTGCTCAAGGCATATATGATGTCA
ATATCTCCGGTCTGGTAAGCACAACCATGCAGAATGAAGCCCGTCGTCTGCGTGCCGAACGCTGGAAAGC
GGAAAATCAGGAAGGGATGGCTGAGGTCGCCCGGTTTATTGAAATGAACGGCTCTTTTGCTGACGAGAAC
AGGGGCTGGTGAAATGCAGTTTAAGGTTTACACCTATAAAAGAGAGAGCCGTTATCGTCTGTTTGTGGAT
GTACAGAGTGATATTATTGACACGCCCGGGCGACGGATGGTGATCCCCCTGGCCAGTGCACGTCTGCTGT
CAGATAAAGTCTCCCGTGAACTTTACCCGGTGGTGCATATCGGGGATGAAAGCTGGCGCATGATGACCAC
CGATATGGCCAGTGTGCCGGTCTCCGTTATCGGGGAAGAAGTGGCTGATCTCAGCCACCGCGAAAATGAC
ATCAAAAACGCCATTAACCTGATGTTCTGGGGAATATAAATGTCAGGCTCCCTTATACACAGCCAGTCTG
CAGGTCGACCATAGTGACTGGATATGTTGTGTTTTACAGTATTATGTAGTCTGTTTTTTATGCAAAATCT
AATTTAATATATTGATATTTATATCATTTTACGTTTCTCGTTCAGCTTTCTTGTACAAAGTGGTTGGCCT
CGGCGGCCAAGCTAGTCGGGGCGGCCGGCCGCTTCGAGCAGACATGATAAGATACATTGATGAGTTTGGA
CAAACCACAACTAGAATGCAGTGAAAAAAATGCTTTATTTGTGAAATTTGTGATGCTATTGCTTTATTTG
TAACCATTATAAGCTGCAATAAACAAGTTAACAACAACAATTGCATTCATTTTATGTTTCAGGTTCAGGG
GGAGGTGTGGGAGGTTTTTTAAAGCAAGTAAAACCTCTACAAATGTGGTAAAATCGATAAGGATCCGTCG
ACCGATGCCCTTGAGAGCCTTCAACCCAGTCAGCTCCTTCCGGTGGGCGCGGGGCATGACTATCGTCGCC
GCACTTATGACTGTCTTCTTTATCATGCAACTCGTAGGACAGGTGCCGGCAGCGCTCTTCCGCTTCCTCG
CTCACTGACTCGCTGCGCTCGGTCGTTCGGCTGCGGCGAGCGGTATCAGCTCACTCAAAGGCGGTAATAC
GGTTATCCACAGAATCAGGGGATAACGCAGGAAAGAACATGTGAGCAAAAGGCCAGCAAAAGGCCAGGAA
CCGTAAAAAGGCCGCGTTGCTGGCGTTTTTCCATAGGCTCCGCCCCCCTGACGAGCATCACAAAAATCGA
CGCTCAAGTCAGAGGTGGCGAAACCCGACAGGACTATAAAGATACCAGGCGTTTCCCCCTGGAAGCTCCC
TCGTGCGCTCTCCTGTTCCGACCCTGCCGCTTACCGGATACCTGTCCGCCTTTCTCCCTTCGGGAAGCGT
GGCGCTTTCTCATAGCTCACGCTGTAGGTATCTCAGTTCGGTGTAGGTCGTTCGCTCCAAGCTGGGCTGT
GTGCACGAACCCCCCGTTCAGCCCGACCGCTGCGCCTTATCCGGTAACTATCGTCTTGAGTCCAACCCGG
TAAGACACGACTTATCGCCACTGGCAGCAGCCACTGGTAACAGGATTAGCAGAGCGAGGTATGTAGGCGG
TGCTACAGAGTTCTTGAAGTGGTGGCCTAACTACGGCTACACTAGAAGAACAGTATTTGGTATCTGCGCT
CTGCTGAAGCCAGTTACCTTCGGAAAAAGAGTTGGTAGCTCTTGATCCGGCAAACAAACCACCGCTGGTA
GCGGTGGTTTTTTTGTTTGCAAGCAGCAGATTACGCGCAGAAAAAAAGGATCTCAAGAAGATCCTTTGAT
CTTTTCTACGGGGTCTGACGCTCAGTGGAACGAAAACTCACGTTAAGGGATTTTGGTCATGAGATTATCA
AAAAGGATCTTCACCTAGATCCTTTTAAATTAAAAATGAAGTTTTAAATCAATCTAAAGTATATATGAGT
AAACTTGGTCTGACAGCGGCCGCAAATGCTAAACCACTGCAGTGGTTACCAGTGCTTGATCAGTGAGGCA
CCGATCTCAGCGATCTGCCTATTTCGTTCGTCCATAGTGGCCTGACTCCCCGTCGTGTAGATCACTACGA
TTCGTGAGGGCTTACCATCAGGCCCCAGCGCAGCAATGATGCCGCGAGAGCCGCGTTCACCGGCCCCCGA
TTTGTCAGCAATGAACCAGCCAGCAGGGAGGGCCGAGCGAAGAAGTGGTCCTGCTACTTTGTCCGCCTCC
ATCCAGTCTATGAGCTGCTGTCGTGATGCTAGAGTAAGAAGTTCGCCAGTGAGTAGTTTCCGAAGAGTTG
TGGCCATTGCTACTGGCATCGTGGTATCACGCTCGTCGTTCGGTATGGCTTCGTTCAACTCTGGTTCCCA
GCGGTCAAGCCGGGTCACATGATCACCCATATTATGAAGAAATGCAGTCAGCTCCTTAGGGCCTCCGATC
GTTGTCAGAAGTAAGTTGGCCGCGGTGTTGTCGCTCATGGTAATGGCAGCACTACACAATTCTCTTACCG
TCATGCCATCCGTAAGATGCTTTTCCGTGACCGGCGAGTACTCAACCAAGTCGTTTTGTGAGTAGTGTAT
ACGGCGACCAAGCTGCTCTTGCCCGGCGTCTATACGGGACAACACCGCGCCACATAGCAGTACTTTGAAA
GTGCTCATCATCGGGAATCGTTCTTCGGGGCGGAAAGACTCAAGGATCTTGCCGCTATTGAGATCCAGTT
CGATATAGCCCACTCTTGCACCCAGTTGATCTTCAGCATCTTTTACTTTCACCAGCGTTTCGGGGTGTGC
AAAAACAGGCAAGCAAAATGCCGCAAAGAAGGGAATGAGTGCGACACGAAAATGTTGGATGCTCATACTC
GTCCTTTTTCAATATTATTGAAGCATTTATCAGGGTTACTAGTACGTCTCTCAAGGATAAGTAAGTAATA
TTAAGGTACGGGAGGTATTGGACAGGCCGCAATAAAATATCTTTATTTTCATTACATCTGTGTGTTGGTT
TTTTGTGTGAATCGATAGTACTAACATACGCTCTCCATCAAAACAAAACGAAACAAAACAAACTAGCAAA
ATAGGCTGTCCCCAGTGCAAGTGCAGGTGCCAGAACATTTCTCT
