Features (pLannotate 1.2.2; 15 found; start..end, strand, type, name):
     40..164     +  protein_bind   attR1: mutant version of attR; recombination site for the Gateway® LR reaction LR Clonase™
    189..219     +  promoter       lac UV5 promoter: E. coli lac promoter with an "up" mutation
    243..272     +  promoter       cat promoter (fragment): promoter of the E. coli cat gene encoding chloramphenicol acetyltransferase
    273..932     +  CDS            CmR: chloramphenicol acetyltransferase; cat; confers resistance to chloramphenicol
   1111..1269    +  CDS            ccdA (fragment): CCDA_ECO57 - Also known as H, letA. Experimental evidence at protein level: Swiss-Prot protein existence level 1. Antitoxin component of a type II toxin-antitoxin (TA) system which inhibits the post-segregational killing (PSK) of plasmid-free cells, also referred to as a plasmid addiction system. Binds to and blocks the activity of CcdB; will also remove bound CcdB protein from the CcdB-GyrA complex by forming a CcdA-CcdB complex, a process termed rejuvenation. Functions as a transcriptional corepressor for the ccdAB operon, repression also requires CcdB (By similarity). From Escherichia coli
   1274..1576    +  CDS            ccdB: CCDB_ECOLI - Also known as G, letB, letD. Experimental evidence at protein level: Swiss-Prot protein existence level 1. Toxic component of a type II toxin-antitoxin (TA) system, functioning in plasmid maintainence. Responsible for the post- segregational killing (PSK) of plasmid-free cells, also referred to as a plasmid addiction system. Half-life of over 2 hours. Cell killing by CcdB is accompanied by filamentation, defects in chromosome and plasmid segregation, defects in cell division, formation of anucleate cells, decreased DNA synthesis and plasmid loss. Interferes with the activity of DN
   1620..1744    -  protein_bind   attR2: mutant version of attR; recombination site for the Gateway® LR reaction LR Clonase™
   1798..1919    -  polyA_signal   SV40 poly(A) signal: SV40 polyadenylation signal
   1942..2010    -  CDS            large T antigen (fragment): large T antigen from SV40 (simian virus 40)
   2026..2158    +  CDS            TcR (fragment): tetracycline efflux protein; tet; confers resistance to tetracycline
   2338..2925    -  rep_origin     ori: high-copy-number ColE1/pMB1/pBR322/pUC origin of replication
   3125..3985    -  CDS            AmpR: β-lactamase confers resistance to ampicillin, carbenicillin, and related antibiotics
   3985..4022    -  promoter       AmpR promoter (fragment): bla
   4085..4133    +  polyA_signal   poly(A) signal: synthetic polyadenylation signal
   4147..4238    +  misc_feature   pause site: RNA polymerase II transcriptional pause signal from the human α2 globin gene
>Addgene plasmid #49349 | pMPRA1 | analyzer sequence | sequence record 73902
GGCCTAACTGGCCAGTGTGGTGGAATTCTGCAGATATCAACAAGTTTGTACAAAAAAGCTGAACGAGAAA
CGTAAAATGATATAAATATCAATATATTAAATTAGATTTTGCATAAAAAACAGACTACATAATACTGTAA
AACACAACATATCCAGTCACTATGGCGGCCGCATTAGGCACCCCAGGCTTTACACTTTATGCTTCCGGCT
CGTATAATGTGTGGATTTTGAGTTAGGATCCGTCGAGATTTTCAGGAGCTAAGGAAGCTAAAATGGAGAA
AAAAATCACTGGATATACCACCGTTGATATATCCCAATGGCATCGTAAAGAACATTTTGAGGCATTTCAG
TCAGTTGCTCAATGTACCTATAACCAGACCGTTCAGCTGGATATTACGGCCTTTTTAAAGACCGTAAAGA
AAAATAAGCACAAGTTTTATCCGGCCTTTATTCACATTCTTGCCCGCCTGATGAATGCTCATCCGGAATT
CCGTATGGCAATGAAAGACGGTGAGCTGGTGATATGGGATAGTGTTCACCCTTGTTACACCGTTTTCCAT
GAGCAAACTGAAACGTTTTCATCGCTCTGGAGTGAATACCACGACGATTTCCGGCAGTTTCTACACATAT
ATTCGCAAGATGTGGCGTGTTACGGTGAAAACCTGGCCTATTTCCCTAAAGGGTTTATTGAGAATATGTT
TTTCGTCTCAGCCAATCCCTGGGTGAGTTTCACCAGTTTTGATTTAAACGTGGCCAATATGGACAACTTC
TTCGCCCCCGTTTTCACCATGGGCAAATATTATACGCAAGGCGACAAGGTGCTGATGCCGCTGGCGATTC
AGGTTCATCATGCCGTTTGTGATGGCTTCCATGTCGGCAGAATGCTTAATGAATTACAACAGTACTGCGA
TGAGTGGCAGGGCGGGGCGTAAAGATCTGGATCCGGCTTACTAAAAGCCAGATAACAGTATGCGTATTTG
CGCGCTGATTTTTGCGGTATAAGAATATATACTGATATGTATACCCGAAGTATGTCAAAAAGAGGTATGC
TATGAAGCAGCGTATTACAGTGACAGTTGACAGCGACAGCTATCAGTTGCTCAAGGCATATATGATGTCA
ATATCTCCGGTCTGGTAAGCACAACCATGCAGAATGAAGCCCGTCGTCTGCGTGCCGAACGCTGGAAAGC
GGAAAATCAGGAAGGGATGGCTGAGGTCGCCCGGTTTATTGAAATGAACGGCTCTTTTGCTGACGAGAAC
AGGGGCTGGTGAAATGCAGTTTAAGGTTTACACCTATAAAAGAGAGAGCCGTTATCGTCTGTTTGTGGAT
GTACAGAGTGATATTATTGACACGCCCGGGCGACGGATGGTGATCCCCCTGGCCAGTGCACGTCTGCTGT
CAGATAAAGTCTCCCGTGAACTTTACCCGGTGGTGCATATCGGGGATGAAAGCTGGCGCATGATGACCAC
CGATATGGCCAGTGTGCCGGTCTCCGTTATCGGGGAAGAAGTGGCTGATCTCAGCCACCGCGAAAATGAC
ATCAAAAACGCCATTAACCTGATGTTCTGGGGAATATAAATGTCAGGCTCCCTTATACACAGCCAGTCTG
CAGGTCGACCATAGTGACTGGATATGTTGTGTTTTACAGTATTATGTAGTCTGTTTTTTATGCAAAATCT
AATTTAATATATTGATATTTATATCATTTTACGTTTCTCGTTCAGCTTTCTTGTACAAAGTGGTTGGCCT
CGGCGGCCAAGCTAGTCGGGGCGGCCGGCCGCTTCGAGCAGACATGATAAGATACATTGATGAGTTTGGA
CAAACCACAACTAGAATGCAGTGAAAAAAATGCTTTATTTGTGAAATTTGTGATGCTATTGCTTTATTTG
TAACCATTATAAGCTGCAATAAACAAGTTAACAACAACAATTGCATTCATTTTATGTTTCAGGTTCAGGG
GGAGGTGTGGGAGGTTTTTTAAAGCAAGTAAAACCTCTACAAATGTGGTAAAATCGATAAGGATCCGTCG
ACCGATGCCCTTGAGAGCCTTCAACCCAGTCAGCTCCTTCCGGTGGGCGCGGGGCATGACTATCGTCGCC
GCACTTATGACTGTCTTCTTTATCATGCAACTCGTAGGACAGGTGCCGGCAGCGCTCTTCCGCTTCCTCG
CTCACTGACTCGCTGCGCTCGGTCGTTCGGCTGCGGCGAGCGGTATCAGCTCACTCAAAGGCGGTAATAC
GGTTATCCACAGAATCAGGGGATAACGCAGGAAAGAACATGTGAGCAAAAGGCCAGCAAAAGGCCAGGAA
CCGTAAAAAGGCCGCGTTGCTGGCGTTTTTCCATAGGCTCCGCCCCCCTGACGAGCATCACAAAAATCGA
CGCTCAAGTCAGAGGTGGCGAAACCCGACAGGACTATAAAGATACCAGGCGTTTCCCCCTGGAAGCTCCC
TCGTGCGCTCTCCTGTTCCGACCCTGCCGCTTACCGGATACCTGTCCGCCTTTCTCCCTTCGGGAAGCGT
GGCGCTTTCTCATAGCTCACGCTGTAGGTATCTCAGTTCGGTGTAGGTCGTTCGCTCCAAGCTGGGCTGT
GTGCACGAACCCCCCGTTCAGCCCGACCGCTGCGCCTTATCCGGTAACTATCGTCTTGAGTCCAACCCGG
TAAGACACGACTTATCGCCACTGGCAGCAGCCACTGGTAACAGGATTAGCAGAGCGAGGTATGTAGGCGG
TGCTACAGAGTTCTTGAAGTGGTGGCCTAACTACGGCTACACTAGAAGAACAGTATTTGGTATCTGCGCT
CTGCTGAAGCCAGTTACCTTCGGAAAAAGAGTTGGTAGCTCTTGATCCGGCAAACAAACCACCGCTGGTA
GCGGTGGTTTTTTGTTTGCAAGCAGCAGATTACGCGCAGAAAAAAAGGATCTCAAGAAGATCCTTTGATC
TTTTCTACGGGGTCTGACGCTCAGTGGAACGAAAACTCACGTTAAGGGATTTTGGTCATGAGATTATCAA
AAAGGATCTTCACCTAGATCCTTTTAAATTAAAAATGAAGTTTTAAATCAATCTAAAGTATATATGAGTA
AACTTGGTCTGACAGCGGCCGCAAATGCTAAACCACTGCAGTGGTTACCAGTGCTTGATCAGTGAGGCAC
CGATCTCAGCGATCTGCCTATTTCGTTCGTCCATAGTGGCCTGACTCCCCGTCGTGTAGATCACTACGAT
TCGTGAGGGCTTACCATCAGGCCCCAGCGCAGCAATGATGCCGCGAGAGCCGCGTTCACCGGCCCCCGAT
TTGTCAGCAATGAACCAGCCAGCAGGGAGGGCCGAGCGAAGAAGTGGTCCTGCTACTTTGTCCGCCTCCA
TCCAGTCTATGAGCTGCTGTCGTGATGCTAGAGTAAGAAGTTCGCCAGTGAGTAGTTTCCGAAGAGTTGT
GGCCATTGCTACTGGCATCGTGGTATCACGCTCGTCGTTCGGTATGGCTTCGTTCAACTCTGGTTCCCAG
CGGTCAAGCCGGGTCACATGATCACCCATATTATGAAGAAATGCAGTCAGCTCCTTAGGGCCTCCGATCG
TTGTCAGAAGTAAGTTGGCCGCGGTGTTGTCGCTCATGGTAATGGCAGCACTACACAATTCTCTTACCGT
CATGCCATCCGTAAGATGCTTTTCCGTGACCGGCGAGTACTCAACCAAGTCGTTTTGTGAGTAGTGTATA
CGGCGACCAAGCTGCTCTTGCCCGGCGTCTATACGGGACAACACCGCGCCACATAGCAGTACTTTGAAAG
TGCTCATCATCGGGAATCGTTCTTCGGGGCGGAAAGACTCAAGGATCTTGCCGCTATTGAGATCCAGTTC
GATATAGCCCACTCTTGCACCCAGTTGATCTTCAGCATCTTTTACTTTCACCAGCGTTTCGGGGTGTGCA
AAAACAGGCAAGCAAAATGCCGCAAAGAAGGGAATGAGTGCGACACGAAAATGTTGGATGCTCATTCCTT
TTTCAATATTATTGAAGCATTTATCAGGGTTACTAGTACGTCTCTCAAGGATAAGTAAGTAATATTAAGG
TACGGGAGGTATTGGACAGGCCGCAATAAAATATCTTTATTTTCATTACATCTGTGTGTTGGTTTTTTGT
GTGAATCGATAGTACTAACATACGCTCTCCATCAAAACAAAACGAAACAAAACAAACTAGCAAAATAGGC
TGTCCCCAGTGCAAGTGCAGGTGCCAGAACATTTCTCT
