>Addgene plasmid #49349 | pMPRA1 | addgene partial sequence | sequence record 75516 | RVprimer3 5'-CTAGCAAAATAGGCTGTCCC-3'
TTCTCTGGCCTAACTGGCCAGTGTGGTGGAATTCTGCAGATATCAACAAGTTTGTACAAAAAAGCTGAAC
GAGAAACGTAAAATGATATAAATATCAATATATTAAATTAGATTTTGCATAAAAAACAGACTACATAATA
CTGTAAAACACAACATATCCAGTCACTATGGCGGCCGCATTAGGCACCCCAGGCTTTACACTTTATGCTT
CCGGCTCGTATAATGTGTGGATTTTGAGTTAGGATCCGTCGAGATTTTCAGGAGCTAAGGAAGCTAAAAT
GGAGAAAAAAATCACTGGATATACCACCGTTGATATATCCCAATGGCATCGTAAAGAACATTTTGAGGCA
TTTCAGTCAGTTGCTCAATGTACCTATAACCAGACCGTTCAGCTGGATATTACGGCCTTTTTAAAGACCG
TAAAGAAAAATAAGCACAAGTTTTATCCGGCCTTTATTCACATTCTTGCCCGCCTGATGAATGCTCATCC
GGAATTCCGTATGGCAATGAAAGACGGTGAGCTGGTGATATGGGATAGTGTTCACCCTTGTTACACCGTT
TTCCATGAGCAAACTGAAACGTTTTCATCGCTCTGGAGTGAATACCACGACGATTTCCGGCAGTTTCTAC
ACATATATTCGCAAGATGTGGCGTGTTACGGTGAAAACCTGGCCTATTTCCCTAAAGGGTTTATTGAGAA
TATGTTTTTCGTCTCAGCCAATCCCTGGGTGAGTTTCACCAGTTTTGATTTAAACGTGGCCAATATGGAC
AACTTCTTCGCCCCCGTTTTCACCATGGGCAAATATTATACGCAAGGCGACAAGGTGCTGATGCCGCTGG
CGATTCAGGTTCATCATGCCGTTTGTGATGGCTTCCATGTCGGCAGAATGCTTAATGAATTACAACAGTA
CTGC
