>Addgene plasmid #49349 | pMPRA1 | addgene partial sequence | sequence record 75538 | EBV-Rev 5'-GTGGTTTGTCCAAACTCATC-3'
GCGGCCGGCCGCCCCGACTAGCTTGGCCGCCGAGGCCAACCACTTTGTACAAGAAAGCTGAACGAGAAAC
GTAAAATGATATAAATATCAATATATTAAATTAGATTTTGCATAAAAAACAGACTACATAATACTGTAAA
ACACAACATATCCAGTCACTATGGTCGACCTGCAGACTGGCTGTGTATAAGGGAGCCTGACATTTATATT
CCCCAGAACATCAGGTTAATGGCGTTTTTGATGTCATTTTCGCGGTGGCTGAGATCAGCCACTTCTTCCC
CGATAACGGAGACCGGCACACTGGCCATATCGGTGGTCATCATGCGCCAGCTTTCATCCCCGATATGCAC
CACCGGGTAAAGTTCACGGGAGACTTTATCTGACAGCAGACGTGCACTGGCCAGGGGGATCACCATCCGT
CGCCCGGGCGTGTCAATAATATCACTCTGTACATCCACAAACAGACGATAACGGCTCTCTCTTTTATAGG
TGTAAACCTTAAACTGCATTTCACCAGCCCCTGTTCTCGTCAGCAAAAGAGCCGTTCATTTCAATAAACC
GGGCGACCTCAGCCATCCCTTCCTGATTTTCCGCTTTCCAGCGTTCGGCACGCAGACGACGGGCTTCATT
CTGCATGGTTGTGCTTACCAGACCGGAGATATTGACATCATATATGCCTTGAGCAACTGATAGCTGTCGC
TGTCAACTGTCACTGTAATACGCTGCTTCATAGCATACCTCTTTTTGACATACTTCGGGTATACATATCA
GTATATATTCTTATACCGCA
