>Addgene plasmid #49349 | pMPRA1 | addgene partial sequence | sequence record 76276 | SV40pA-R
TCAGGGGGAGGTGTGGGAGGTTTTTTAAAGCAAGTAAAACCTCTACAAATGTGGTAAAATCGATAAGGAT
CCGTCGACCGATGCCCTTGAGAGCCTTCAACCCAGTCAGCTCCTTCCGGTGGGCGCGGGGCATGACTATC
GTCGCCGCACTTATGACTGTCTTCTTTATCATGCAACTCGTAGGACAGGTGCCGGCAGCGCTCTTCCGCT
TCCTCGCTCACTGACTCGCTGCGCTCGGTCGTTCGGCTGCGGCGAGCGGTATCAGCTCACTCAAAGGCGG
TAATACGGTTATCCACAGAATCAGGGGATAACGCAGGAAAGAACATGTGAGCAAAAGGCCAGCAAAAGGC
CAGGAACCGTAAAAAGGCCGCGTTGCTGGCGTTTTTCCATAGGCTCCGCCCCCCTGACGAGCATCACAAA
AATCGACGCTCAAGTCAGAGGTGGCGAAACCCGACAGGACTATAAAGATACCAGGCGTTTCCCCCTGGAA
GCTCCCTCGTGCGCTCTCCTGTTCCGACCCTGCCGCTTACCGGATACCTGTCCGCCTTTCTCCCTTCGGG
AAGCGTGGCGCTTTCTCATAGCTCACGCTGTAGGTATCTCAGTTCGGTGTAGGTCGTTCGCTCCAAGCTG
GGCTGTGTGCACGAACCCCCCGTTCAGCCCGACCGCTGCGCCTTATCCGGTAACTATCGTCTTGAGTCCA
ACCCGGTAAGACACGACTTATCGCCACTGGCAGCAGCCACTGGTAACAGGATTAGCAGAGCGAGGTATGT
AGGCGGTGCTACAGAGTTCTTGAAGTGGTGGCCTAACTACGGCTACACTAGAAGAACAGTATTTGGTATC
TGCGCTCTGCTGAAGCCAGTTACCTTCGGAAAAAGAGTTGGTAGCTCTTGATCCGGCAAACAAACCACCG
CTGGTAGCG
